Addgene plasmid #144949: TFORF3473
Purpose: Lentiviral vector for overexpressing transcription factor ORFs with unique 24-bp barcodes. Barcodes facilitate identification of transcription factors in pooled screens.
Depositing lab: Feng Zhang. Depositing organization: Broad Institute. Publication: A transcription factor atlas of directed differentiation. Joung J, Ma S, Tay T, Geiger-Schuller KR, Kirchgatterer PC, Verdine VK, Guo B, Arias-Garcia MA, Allen WE, Singh A, Kuksenko O, Abudayyeh OO, Gootenberg JS, Fu Z, Macrae RK, Buenrostro JD, Regev A, Zhang F. Cell. 2023 Jan 5;186(1):209-229.e26. doi: 10.1016/j.cell.2022.11.026. PubMed 36608654.
Backbone
  Vector backbone: pLX_TRC317
  Backbone manufacturer: Broad Institute Genetic Perturbation Platform
  Backbone size w/o insert (bp): 8264
  Vector type: Mammalian Expression, Lentiviral
  Selectable markers: Puromycin
Growth in bacteria
  Bacterial resistance: Ampicillin, 100 μg/mL
  Growth temperature: 37°C
  Growth strain: NEB Stable
  Copy number: High Copy
Gene/Insert
  Gene/Insert name: RUNX1
  Species: H. sapiens (human)
  Insert size (bp): 1649
  Entrez Gene: RUNX1 (a.k.a. AML1, AML1-EVI-1, AMLCR1, CBF2alpha, CBFA2, EVI-1, PEBP2aB, PEBP2alpha)
  Promoter: EF1a
  Tag / fusion protein: V5 (C terminal on insert)
  Cloning method: Gateway Cloning
  Sequencing primers: 5′ GGGTGGAGACTGAAGTTAGGCCAG; 3′ CACATAGCGTAAAAGGAGCAACATAG
Resource information
  A portion of this plasmid was derived from a plasmid made by: Broad Institute Genetic Perturbation Platform
Terms and licenses: Academic/Nonprofit Terms; Industry Terms: Not Available to Industry
Depositor comments: NM_001754.4 Please test multiple small colonies in case of plasmid recombination. To make this collection available in a timely manner, a portion of this collection was not fully sequenced by Addgene. If an Addgene verified full plasmid sequence is not available, please contact us prior to placing an order to request the full sequence.
How to cite: TFORF3473 was a gift from Feng Zhang (Addgene plasmid # 144949 ; http://n2t.net/addgene:144949 ; RRID:Addgene_144949)
