[The description below was written by a language model from this plasmid's Addgene catalogue record and pLannotate feature annotations shown in this document.]
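Description:
TFORF3473 is a third-generation, self-inactivating lentiviral expression plasmid built on the pLX_TRC317 backbone and carrying the human RUNX1 open reading frame (also known as AML1/CBFA2). It belongs to a barcoded transcription factor ORF collection. In bacteria it is maintained through a high-copy ColE1/pUC-type origin and selected with ampicillin via the bla gene. An f1 origin and remnants of a lac/lacZα cloning region with T7 and T3 promoters are also present in the backbone. The depositor notes that the plasmid can recombine, which is a common concern with LTR-containing vectors.

The viral genome is transcribed from an RSV promoter fused to a truncated HIV-1 5' LTR, followed by the Ψ packaging signal, a gag fragment, the RRE for Rev-dependent RNA export and a cPPT/CTS. It ends in a ΔU3 3' LTR, which disables LTR promoter activity after integration, with an SV40 polyadenylation signal downstream. Two cassettes sit within this genome. An SV40 early promoter drives puromycin N-acetyltransferase for selection of transduced mammalian cells. The strong constitutive EF-1α promoter drives RUNX1, which was inserted by Gateway recombination and is flanked by attB1 and attB2 remnants, with a C-terminal V5 epitope tag for detection. A WPRE downstream enhances transcript stability and expression.

According to the record, each construct in the collection carries a unique 24-bp barcode so that the transcription factor can be identified in pooled overexpression screens, such as directed differentiation studies. The barcode is not annotated as a separate feature in the table. The annotated sequence is described as a partial NGS result, although its length matches the stated backbone plus insert.
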