Features (pLannotate 1.2.2; 34 found; start..end, strand, type, name):
      5..231     +  promoter       RSV promoter: Rous sarcoma virus enhancer/promoter
    232..412     +  LTR            5' LTR (truncated): truncated 5' long terminal repeat (LTR) from HIV-1
    459..584     +  misc_feature   HIV-1 Ψ: packaging signal of human immunodeficiency virus type 1
    568..931     +  CDS            HIV-1 gag (fragment): gag protein from human immunodeficiency virus 1; gag
   1077..1310    +  misc_feature   RRE: The Rev response element (RRE) of HIV-1 allows for Rev-dependent mRNA export from the nucleus to the cytoplasm.
   1687..1713    +  CDS            Rev (fragment): human immunodeficiency virus 1 (HIV-1) Rev protein; rev; enhances nuclear export of unspliced and incompletely spliced viral mRNAs
   1720..1743    +  promoter       SV40 promoter (fragment): SV40 early promoter
   1744..1815    +  promoter       SV40 promoter (fragment): SV40 enhancer and early promoter
   1839..1974    +  rep_origin     SV40 ori: SV40 origin of replication
   2020..2616    +  CDS            PuroR (fragment): puromycin N-acetyltransferase; pac from Streptomyces; confers resistance to puromycin
   2665..2782    +  misc_feature   cPPT/CTS: central polypurine tract and central termination sequence of HIV-1
   2847..2913    +  CDS            small t antigen (fragment): SV40 (simian virus 40) small t antigen
   2920..4098    +  promoter       EF-1α promoter: strong constitutive promoter for human elongation factor EF-1α
   4119..4136    +  protein_bind   attB1 (fragment): mutant version of attB; core recombination site for the Gateway® BP reaction BP Clonase™
   4241..5584    +  CDS            RUNX1: RUNX1_HUMAN - Also known as AML1, CBFA2. Experimental evidence at protein level: Swiss-Prot protein existence level 1. Isoform AML-1L interferes with the transactivation activity of RUNX1. From Homo sapiens (Human).
   5592..5609    -  protein_bind   attB2 (fragment): mutant version of attB; core recombination site for the Gateway® BP reaction BP Clonase™
   5618..5659    +  CDS            V5 tag: epitope tag from simian virus 5
   5675..5728    +  promoter       U6 promoter (fragment): RNA polymerase III promoter for human U6 snRNA
   5770..6358    +  misc_feature   WPRE: woodchuck hepatitis virus posttranscriptional regulatory element
   6409..6428    +  misc_feature   cPPT/CTS (fragment): central polypurine tract and central termination sequence of HIV-1
   6430..6663    +  LTR            3' LTR (ΔU3): self-inactivating 3' long terminal repeat (LTR) from HIV-1
   6741..6862    +  polyA_signal   SV40 poly(A) signal: SV40 polyadenylation signal
   6902..7037    +  rep_origin     SV40 ori: SV40 origin of replication
   7058..7076    -  promoter       T7 promoter: promoter for bacteriophage T7 RNA polymerase
   7084..7239    +  CDS            lacZα (fragment): LacZα fragment of β-galactosidase; lacZ fragment
   7244..7672    +  rep_origin     f1 ori (sequence partly withheld): f1 bacteriophage origin of replication; arrow indicates direction of (+) strand synthesis
   7725..7829    +  promoter       AmpR promoter: bla
   7830..8690    +  CDS            AmpR: β-lactamase; bla; confers resistance to ampicillin, carbenicillin, and related antibiotics
   8861..9449    +  rep_origin     ori: high-copy-number ColE1/pMB1/pBR322/pUC origin of replication
   9632..9724    +  CDS            lacI (fragment): lac repressor; lacI; The lac repressor binds to the lac operator to inhibit transcription in E. coli. This inhibition can be relieved by adding lactose or isopropyl-β-D-thiogalactopyranoside (IPTG).
   9737..9758    +  protein_bind   CAP binding site: CAP binding activates transcription in the presence of cAMP. E. coli catabolite activator protein
   9773..9803    +  promoter       lac promoter: promoter for the E. coli lac operon
   9811..9827    +  protein_bind   lac operator: The lac repressor binds to the lac operator to inhibit transcription in E. coli. This inhibition can be relieved by adding lactose or isopropyl-β-D-thiogalactopyranoside (IPTG). lac repressor encoded by lacI
   9872..9890    +  promoter       T3 promoter: promoter for bacteriophage T3 RNA polymerase
>Addgene plasmid #144949 | TFORF3473 | addgene full sequence | sequence record 392630 | Addgene Partial NGS Result
TTAATGTAGTCTTATGCAATACTCTTGTAGTCTTGCAACATGGTAACGATGAGTTAGCAACATGCCTTAC
AAGGAGAGAAAAAGCACCGTGCATGCCGATTGGTGGAAGTAAGGTGGTACGATCGTGCCTTATTAGGAAG
GCAACAGACGGGTCTGACATGGATTGGACGAACCACTGAATTGCCGCATTGCAGAGATATTGTATTTAAG
TGCCTAGCTCGATACATAAACGGGTCTCTCTGGTTAGACCAGATCTGAGCCTGGGAGCTCTCTGGCTAAC
TAGGGAACCCACTGCTTAAGCCTCAATAAAGCTTGCCTTGAGTGCTTCAAGTAGTGTGTGCCCGTCTGTT
GTGTGACTCTGGTAACTAGAGATCCCTCAGACCCTTTTAGTCAGTGTGGAAAATCTCTAGCAGTGGCGCC
CGAACAGGGACTTGAAAGCGAAAGGGAAACCAGAGGAGCTCTCTCGACGCAGGACTCGGCTTGCTGAAGC
GCGCACGGCAAGAGGCGAGGGGCGGCGACTGGTGAGTACGCCAAAAATTTTGACTAGCGGAGGCTAGAAG
GAGAGAGATGGGTGCGAGAGCGTCAGTATTAAGCGGGGGAGAATTAGATCGCGATGGGAAAAAATTCGGT
TAAGGCCAGGGGGAAAGAAAAAATATAAATTAAAACATATAGTATGGGCAAGCAGGGAGCTAGAACGATT
CGCAGTTAATCCTGGCCTGTTAGAAACATCAGAAGGCTGTAGACAAATACTGGGACAGCTACAACCATCC
CTTCAGACAGGATCAGAAGAACTTAGATCATTATATAATACAGTAGCAACCCTCTATTGTGTGCATCAAA
GGATAGAGATAAAAGACACCAAGGAAGCTTTAGACAAGATAGAGGAAGAGCAAAACAAAAGTAAGACCAC
CGCACAGCAAGCGGCCGCTGATCTTCAGACCTGGAGGAGGAGATATGAGGGACAATTGGAGAAGTGAATT
ATATAAATATAAAGTAGTAAAAATTGAACCATTAGGAGTAGCACCCACCAAGGCAAAGAGAAGAGTGGTG
CAGAGAGAAAAAAGAGCAGTGGGAATAGGAGCTTTGTTCCTTGGGTTCTTGGGAGCAGCAGGAAGCACTA
TGGGCGCAGCGTCAATGACGCTGACGGTACAGGCCAGACAATTATTGTCTGGTATAGTGCAGCAGCAGAA
CAATTTGCTGAGGGCTATTGAGGCGCAACAGCATCTGTTGCAACTCACAGTCTGGGGCATCAAGCAGCTC
CAGGCAAGAATCCTGGCTGTGGAAAGATACCTAAAGGATCAACAGCTCCTGGGGATTTGGGGTTGCTCTG
GAAAACTCATTTGCACCACTGCTGTGCCTTGGAATGCTAGTTGGAGTAATAAATCTCTGGAACAGATTTG
GAATCACACGACCTGGATGGAGTGGGACAGAGAAATTAACAATTACACAAGCTTAATACACTCCTTAATT
GAAGAATCGCAAAACCAGCAAGAAAAGAATGAACAAGAATTATTGGAATTAGATAAATGGGCAAGTTTGT
GGAATTGGTTTAACATAACAAATTGGCTGTGGTATATAAAATTATTCATAATGATAGTAGGAGGCTTGGT
AGGTTTAAGAATAGTTTTTGCTGTACTTTCTATAGTGAATAGAGTTAGGCAGGGATATTCACCATTATCG
TTTCAGACCCACCTCCCAACCCCGAGGGGACCCATGCATTGCATCTCAATTAGTCAGCAACCAGGTGTGG
AAAGTCCCCAGGCTCCCCAGCAGGCAGAAGTATGCAAAGCATGCGTCTCAATTAGTCAGCAACCATAGTC
CCGCCCCTAACTCCGCCCATCCCGCCCCTAACTCCGCCCAGTTCCGCCCATTCTCCGCCCCATGGCTGAC
TAATTTTTTTTATTTATGCAGAGGCCGAGGCCGCCTCGGCCTCTGAGCTATTCCAGAAGTAGTGAGGAGG
CTTTTTTGGAGGCCTAGGCTTTTGCAAAAAGCTTTCTAGAGGTACCACCGGAGCTTACCATGACCGAGTA
CAAGCCCACGGTGCGCCTCGCCACCCGCGACGACGTCCCCAGGGCCGTACGCACCCTCGCCGCCGCGTTC
GCCGACTACCCCGCCACGCGCCACACCGTCGATCCGGACCGCCACATCGAGCGGGTCACCGAGCTGCAAG
AACTCTTCCTCACGCGCGTCGGGCTCGACATCGGCAAGGTGTGGGTCGCGGACGACGGCGCCGCCGTGGC
GGTCTGGACCACGCCGGAGAGCGTCGAAGCGGGGGCGGTGTTCGCCGAGATCGGCCCGCGCATGGCCGAG
TTGAGCGGTTCCCGGCTGGCCGCGCAGCAACAGATGGAAGGCCTCCTGGCGCCGCACCGGCCCAAGGAGC
CCGCGTGGTTCCTGGCCACCGTCGGCGTCTCGCCCGACCACCAGGGCAAGGGTCTGGGCAGCGCCGTCGT
GCTCCCCGGAGTGGAGGCGGCCGAGCGCGCCGGGGTGCCCGCCTTCCTGGAGACCTCCGCGCCCCGCAAC
CTCCCCTTCTACGAGCGGCTCGGCTTCACCGTCACCGCCGACGTCGAGGTGCCCGAAGGACCGCGCACCT
GGTGCATGACCCGCAAGCCCGGTGCCAGTTAACGAATTCTAGATCTTGAGACAAATGGCAGTATTCATCC
ACAATTTTAAAAGAAAAGGGGGGATTGGGGGGTACAGTGCAGGGGAAAGAATAGTAGACATAATAGCAAC
AGACATACAAACTAAAGAATTACAAAAACAAATTACAAAAATTCAAAATTTTCGGGTTTATTACAGGGAC
AGCAGAGATCCACTTTGGCGCCGGCTCGAGGCCTGCAGGTGCAAAGATGGATAAAGTTTTAAACAGAGAG
GAATCTTTGCAGCTAATGGACCTTCTAGGTCTTGAAAGGAGTGGGAATTGGCTCCGGTGCCCGTCAGTGG
GCAGAGCGCACATCGCCCACAGTCCCCGAGAAGTTGGGGGGAGGGGTCGGCAATTGAACCGGTGCCTAGA
GAAGGTGGCGCGGGGTAAACTGGGAAAGTGATGTCGTGTACTGGCTCCGCCTTTTTCCCGAGGGTGGGGG
AGAACCGTATATAAGTGCAGTAGTCGCCGTGAACGTTCTTTTTCGCAACGGGTTTGCCGCCAGAACACAG
GTAAGTGCCGTGTGTGGTTCCCGCGGGCCTGGCCTCTTTACGGGTTATGGCCCTTGCGTGCCTTGAATTA
CTTCCACCTGGCTGCAGTACGTGATTCTTGATCCCGAGCTTCGGGTTGGAAGTGGGTGGGAGAGTTCGAG
GCCTTGCGCTTAAGGAGCCCCTTCGCCTCGTGCTTGAGTTGAGGCCTGGCCTGGGCGCTGGGGCCGCCGC
GTGCGAATCTGGTGGCACCTTCGCGCCTGTCTCGCTGCTTTCGATAAGTCTCTAGCCATTTAAAATTTTT
GATGACCTGCTGCGACGCTTTTTTTCTGGCAAGATAGTCTTGTAAATGCGGGCCAAGATCTGCACACTGG
TATTTCGGTTTTTGGGGCCGCGGGCGGCGACGGGGCCCGTGCGTCCCAGCGCACATGTTCGGCGAGGCGG
GGCCTGCGAGCGCGGCCACCGAGAATCGGACGGGGGTAGTCTCAAGCTGGCCGGCCTGCTCTGGTGCCTG
GCCTCGCGCCGCCGTGTATCGCCCCGCCCTGGGCGGCAAGGCTGGCCCGGTCGGCACCAGTTGCGTGAGC
GGAAAGATGGCCGCTTCCCGGCCCTGCTGCAGGGAGCTCAAAATGGAGGACGCGGCGCTCGGGAGAGCGG
GCGGGTGAGTCACCCACACAAAGGAAAAGGGCCTTTCCGTCCTCAGCCGTCGCTTCATGTGACTCCACGG
AGTACCGGGCGCCGTCCAGGCACCTCGATTAGTTCTCGAGCTTTTGGAGTACGTCGTCTTTAGGTTGGGG
GGAGGGGTTTTATGCGATGGAGTTTCCCCACACTGAGTGGGTGGAGACTGAAGTTAGGCCAGCTTGGCAC
TTGATGTAATTCTCCTTGGAATTTGCCCTTTTTGAGTTTGGATCTTGGTTCATTCTCAAGCCTCAGACAG
TGGTTCAAAGTTTTTTTCTTCCATTTCAGGTGTCGTGAGGCTAGCATCGATTGATCAACAAGTTTGTACA
AAAAAGTTGGCACCATGGCTTCAGACAGCATATTTGAGTCATTTCCTTCGTACCCACAGTGCTTCATGAG
AGAATGCATACTTGGAATGAATCCTTCTAGAGACGTCCACGATGCCAGCACGAGCCGCCGCTTCACGCCG
CCTTCCACCGCGCTGAGCCCAGGCAAGATGAGCGAGGCGTTGCCGCTGGGCGCCCCGGACGCCGGCGCTG
CCCTGGCCGGCAAGCTGAGGAGCGGCGACCGCAGCATGGTGGAGGTGCTGGCCGACCACCCGGGCGAGCT
GGTGCGCACCGACAGCCCCAACTTCCTCTGCTCCGTGCTGCCTACGCACTGGCGCTGCAACAAGACCCTG
CCCATCGCTTTCAAGGTGGTGGCCCTAGGGGATGTTCCAGATGGCACTCTGGTCACTGTGATGGCTGGCA
ATGATGAAAACTACTCGGCTGAGCTGAGAAATGCTACCGCAGCCATGAAGAACCAGGTTGCAAGATTTAA
TGACCTCAGGTTTGTCGGTCGAAGTGGAAGAGGGAAAAGCTTCACTCTGACCATCACTGTCTTCACAAAC
CCACCGCAAGTCGCCACCTACCACAGAGCCATCAAAATCACAGTGGATGGGCCCCGAGAACCTCGAAGAC
ATCGGCAGAAACTAGATGATCAGACCAAGCCCGGGAGCTTGTCCTTTTCCGAGCGGCTCAGTGAACTGGA
GCAGCTGCGGCGCACAGCCATGAGGGTCAGCCCACACCACCCAGCCCCCACGCCCAACCCTCGTGCCTCC
CTGAACCACTCCACTGCCTTTAACCCTCAGCCTCAGAGTCAGATGCAGGATACAAGGCAGATCCAACCAT
CCCCACCGTGGTCCTACGATCAGTCCTACCAATACCTGGGATCCATTGCCTCTCCTTCTGTGCACCCAGC
AACGCCCATTTCACCTGGACGTGCCAGCGGCATGACAACCCTCTCTGCAGAACTTTCCAGTCGACTCTCA
ACGGCACCCGACCTGACAGCGTTCAGCGACCCGCGCCAGTTCCCCGCGCTGCCCTCCATCTCCGACCCCC
GCATGCACTATCCAGGCGCCTTCACCTACTCCCCGACGCCGGTCACCTCGGGCATCGGCATCGGCATGTC
GGCCATGGGCTCGGCCACGCGCTACCACACCTACCTGCCGCCGCCCTACCCCGGCTCGTCGCAAGCGCAG
GGAGGCCCGTTCCAAGCCAGCTCGCCCTCCTACCACCTGTACTACGGCGCCTCGGCCGGCTCCTACCAGT
TCTCCATGGTGGGCGGCGAGCGCTCGCCGCCGCGCATCCTGCCGCCCTGCACCAACGCCTCCACCGGCTC
CGCGCTGCTCAACCCCAGCCTCCCGAACCAGAGCGACGTGGTGGAGGCCGAGGGCAGCCACAGCAACTCC
CCCACCAACATGGCGCCCTCCGCGCGCCTGGAGGAGGCCGTGTGGAGGCCCTACTTGCCAACTTTCTTGT
ACAAAGTGGTTGATATCGGTAAGCCTATCCCTAACCCTCTCCTCGGTCTCGATTCTACGTAGTAATGAAC
TAGTCCGTAACTTGAAAGTATTTCGATTTCTTGGCTTTATATATCTTGTGGAAAGGACGAATTTCTAGGC
CACCTCGTTGAGCAACGCGTTAAGTCGACAATCAACCTCTGGATTACAAAATTTGTGAAAGATTGACTGG
TATTCTTAACTATGTTGCTCCTTTTACGCTATGTGGATACGCTGCTTTAATGCCTTTGTATCATGCTATT
GCTTCCCGTATGGCTTTCATTTTCTCCTCCTTGTATAAATCCTGGTTGCTGTCTCTTTATGAGGAGTTGT
GGCCCGTTGTCAGGCAACGTGGCGTGGTGTGCACTGTGTTTGCTGACGCAACCCCCACTGGTTGGGGCAT
TGCCACCACCTGTCAGCTCCTTTCCGGGACTTTCGCTTTCCCCCTCCCTATTGCCACGGCGGAACTCATC
GCCGCCTGCCTTGCCCGCTGCTGGACAGGGGCTCGGCTGTTGGGCACTGACAATTCCGTGGTGTTGTCGG
GGAAATCATCGTCCTTTCCTTGGCTGCTCGCCTGTGTTGCCACCTGGATTCTGCGCGGGACGTCCTTCTG
CTACGTCCCTTCGGCCCTCAATCCAGCGGACCTTCCTTCCCGCGGCCTGCTGCCGGCTCTGCGGCCTCTT
CCGCGTCTTCGCCTTCGCCCTCAGACGAGTCGGATCTCCCTTTGGGCCGCCTCCCCGCGTCGACTTTAAG
ACCAATGACTTACAAGGCAGCTGTAGATCTTAGCCACTTTTTAAAAGAAAAGGGGGGACTGGAAGGGCTA
ATTCACTCCCAACGAAGACAAGATCTGCTTTTTGCTTGTACTGGGTCTCTCTGGTTAGACCAGATCTGAG
CCTGGGAGCTCTCTGGCTAACTAGGGAACCCACTGCTTAAGCCTCAATAAAGCTTGCCTTGAGTGCTTCA
AGTAGTGTGTGCCCGTCTGTTGTGTGACTCTGGTAACTAGAGATCCCTCAGACCCTTTTAGTCAGTGTGG
AAAATCTCTAGCAGTACGTATAGTAGTTCATGTCATCTTATTATTCAGTATTTATAACTTGCAAAGAAAT
GAATATCAGAGAGTGAGAGGAACTTGTTTATTGCAGCTTATAATGGTTACAAATAAAGCAATAGCATCAC
AAATTTCACAAATAAAGCATTTTTTTCACTGCATTCTAGTTGTGGTTTGTCCAAACTCATCAATGTATCT
TATCATGTCTGGCTCTAGCTATCCCGCCCCTAACTCCGCCCATCCCGCCCCTAACTCCGCCCAGTTCCGC
CCATTCTCCGCCCCATGGCTGACTAATTTTTTTTATTTATGCAGAGGCCGAGGCCGCCTCGGCCTCTGAG
CTATTCCAGAAGTAGTGAGGAGGCTTTTTTGGAGGCCTAGGGACGTACCCAATTCGCCCTATAGTGAGTC
GTATTACGCGCGCTCACTGGCCGTCGTTTTACAACGTCGTGACTGGGAAAACCCTGGCGTTACCCAACTT
AATCGCCTTGCAGCACATCCCCCTTTCGCCAGCTGGCGTAATAGCGAAGAGGCCCGCACCGATCGCCCTT
CCCAACAGTTGCGCAGCCTGAATGGCGAATGGG
[124 nt withheld, positions 7244-7367]
C
[91 nt withheld, positions 7369-7459]
A
[49 nt withheld, positions 7461-7509]
CCTTTGACGTTGGAGTCCACGTTCTTT
[37 nt withheld, positions 7537-7573]
ACCCTATCTCGGTCTATTCTTTTGATTTATAAGGGATTTTGCCGATTTCGGCCTATTGGTTAAAAAATGA
GCTGATTTAACAAAAATTTAACGCGAATTTTAACAAAATATTAACGCTTACAATTTAGGTGGCACTTTTC
GGGGAAATGTGCGCGGAACCCCTATTTGTTTATTTTTCTAAATACATTCAAATATGTATCCGCTCATGAG
ACAATAACCCTGATAAATGCTTCAATAATATTGAAAAAGGAAGAGTATGAGTATTCAACATTTCCGTGTC
GCCCTTATTCCCTTTTTTGCGGCATTTTGCCTTCCTGTTTTTGCTCACCCAGAAACGCTGGTGAAAGTAA
AAGATGCTGAAGATCAGTTGGGTGCACGAGTGGGTTACATCGAACTGGATCTCAACAGCGGTAAGATCCT
TGAGAGTTTTCGCCCCGAAGAACGTTTTCCAATGATGAGCACTTTTAAAGTTCTGCTATGTGGCGCGGTA
TTATCCCGTATTGACGCCGGGCAAGAGCAACTCGGTCGCCGCATACACTATTCTCAGAATGACTTGGTTG
AGTACTCACCAGTCACAGAAAAGCATCTTACGGATGGCATGACAGTAAGAGAATTATGCAGTGCTGCCAT
AACCATGAGTGATAACACTGCGGCCAACTTACTTCTGACAACGATCGGAGGACCGAAGGAGCTAACCGCT
TTTTTGCACAACATGGGGGATCATGTAACTCGCCTTGATCGTTGGGAACCGGAGCTGAATGAAGCCATAC
CAAACGACGAGCGTGACACCACGATGCCTGTAGCAATGGCAACAACGTTGCGCAAACTATTAACTGGCGA
ACTACTTACTCTAGCTTCCCGGCAACAATTAATAGACTGGATGGAGGCGGATAAAGTTGCAGGACCACTT
CTGCGCTCGGCCCTTCCGGCTGGCTGGTTTATTGCTGATAAATCTGGAGCCGGTGAGCGTGGGTCTCGCG
GTATCATTGCAGCACTGGGGCCAGATGGTAAGCCCTCCCGTATCGTAGTTATCTACACGACGGGGAGTCA
GGCAACTATGGATGAACGAAATAGACAGATCGCTGAGATAGGTGCCTCACTGATTAAGCATTGGTAACTG
TCAGACCAAGTTTACTCATATATACTTTAGATTGATTTAAAACTTCATTTTTAATTTAAAAGGATCTAGG
TGAAGATCCTTTTTGATAATCTCATGACCAAAATCCCTTAACGTGAGTTTTCGTTCCACTGAGCGTCAGA
CCCCGTAGAAAAGATCAAAGGATCTTCTTGAGATCCTTTTTTTCTGCGCGTAATCTGCTGCTTGCAAACA
AAAAAACCACCGCTACCAGCGGTGGTTTGTTTGCCGGATCAAGAGCTACCAACTCTTTTTCCGAAGGTAA
CTGGCTTCAGCAGAGCGCAGATACCAAATACTGTTCTTCTAGTGTAGCCGTAGTTAGGCCACCACTTCAA
GAACTCTGTAGCACCGCCTACATACCTCGCTCTGCTAATCCTGTTACCAGTGGCTGCTGCCAGTGGCGAT
AAGTCGTGTCTTACCGGGTTGGACTCAAGACGATAGTTACCGGATAAGGCGCAGCGGTCGGGCTGAACGG
GGGGTTCGTGCACACAGCCCAGCTTGGAGCGAACGACCTACACCGAACTGAGATACCTACAGCGTGAGCT
ATGAGAAAGCGCCACGCTTCCCGAAGGGAGAAAGGCGGACAGGTATCCGGTAAGCGGCAGGGTCGGAACA
GGAGAGCGCACGAGGGAGCTTCCAGGGGGAAACGCCTGGTATCTTTATAGTCCTGTCGGGTTTCGCCACC
TCTGACTTGAGCGTCGATTTTTGTGATGCTCGTCAGGGGGGCGGAGCCTATGGAAAAACGCCAGCAACGC
GGCCTTTTTACGGTTCCTGGCCTTTTGCTGGCCTTTTGCTCACATGTTCTTTCCTGCGTTATCCCCTGAT
TCTGTGGATAACCGTATTACCGCCTTTGAGTGAGCTGATACCGCTCGCCGCAGCCGAACGACCGAGCGCA
GCGAGTCAGTGAGCGAGGAAGCGGAAGAGCGCCCAATACGCAAACCGCCTCTCCCCGCGCGTTGGCCGAT
TCATTAATGCAGCTGGCACGACAGGTTTCCCGACTGGAAAGCGGGCAGTGAGCGCAACGCAATTAATGTG
AGTTAGCTCACTCATTAGGCACCCCAGGCTTTACACTTTATGCTTCCGGCTCGTATGTTGTGTGGAATTG
TGAGCGGATAACAATTTCACACAGGAAACAGCTATGACCATGATTACGCCAAGCGCGCAATTAACCCTCA
CTAAAGGGAACAAAAGCTGGAGCTGCAAGC
