>Addgene plasmid #144949 | TFORF3473 | depositor partial sequence | sequence record 286962 | Insert
ATCGATTGATCAACAAGTTTGTACAAAAAAGTTGGCACCATGGCTTCAGACAGCATATTTGAGTCATTTC
CTTCGTACCCACAGTGCTTCATGAGAGAATGCATACTTGGAATGAATCCTTCTAGAGACGTCCACGATGC
CAGCACGAGCCGCCGCTTCACGCCGCCTTCCACCGCGCTGAGCCCAGGCAAGATGAGCGAGGCGTTGCCG
CTGGGCGCCCCGGACGCCGGCGCTGCCCTGGCCGGCAAGCTGAGGAGCGGCGACCGCAGCATGGTGGAGG
TGCTGGCCGACCACCCGGGCGAGCTGGTGCGCACCGACAGCCCCAACTTCCTCTGCTCCGTGCTGCCTAC
GCACTGGCGCTGCAACAAGACCCTGCCCATCGCTTTCAAGGTGGTGGCCCTAGGGGATGTTCCAGATGGC
ACTCTGGTCACTGTGATGGCTGGCAATGATGAAAACTACTCGGCTGAGCTGAGAAATGCTACCGCAGCCA
TGAAGAACCAGGTTGCAAGATTTAATGACCTCAGGTTTGTCGGTCGAAGTGGAAGAGGGAAAAGCTTCAC
TCTGACCATCACTGTCTTCACAAACCCACCGCAAGTCGCCACCTACCACAGAGCCATCAAAATCACAGTG
GATGGGCCCCGAGAACCTCGAAGACATCGGCAGAAACTAGATGATCAGACCAAGCCCGGGAGCTTGTCCT
TTTCCGAGCGGCTCAGTGAACTGGAGCAGCTGCGGCGCACAGCCATGAGGGTCAGCCCACACCACCCAGC
CCCCACGCCCAACCCTCGTGCCTCCCTGAACCACTCCACTGCCTTTAACCCTCAGCCTCAGAGTCAGATG
CAGGATACAAGGCAGATCCAACCATCCCCACCGTGGTCCTACGATCAGTCCTACCAATACCTGGGATCCA
TTGCCTCTCCTTCTGTGCACCCAGCAACGCCCATTTCACCTGGACGTGCCAGCGGCATGACAACCCTCTC
TGCAGAACTTTCCAGTCGACTCTCAACGGCACCCGACCTGACAGCGTTCAGCGACCCGCGCCAGTTCCCC
GCGCTGCCCTCCATCTCCGACCCCCGCATGCACTATCCAGGCGCCTTCACCTACTCCCCGACGCCGGTCA
CCTCGGGCATCGGCATCGGCATGTCGGCCATGGGCTCGGCCACGCGCTACCACACCTACCTGCCGCCGCC
CTACCCCGGCTCGTCGCAAGCGCAGGGAGGCCCGTTCCAAGCCAGCTCGCCCTCCTACCACCTGTACTAC
GGCGCCTCGGCCGGCTCCTACCAGTTCTCCATGGTGGGCGGCGAGCGCTCGCCGCCGCGCATCCTGCCGC
CCTGCACCAACGCCTCCACCGGCTCCGCGCTGCTCAACCCCAGCCTCCCGAACCAGAGCGACGTGGTGGA
GGCCGAGGGCAGCCACAGCAACTCCCCCACCAACATGGCGCCCTCCGCGCGCCTGGAGGAGGCCGTGTGG
AGGCCCTACTTGCCAACTTTCTTGTACAAAGTGGTTGATATCGGTAAGCCTATCCCTAACCCTCTCCTCG
GTCTCGATTCTACGTAGTAATGAACTAGTCCGTAACTTGAAAGTATTTCGATTTCTTGGCTTTATATATC
TTGTGGAAAGGACGAATTTCTAGGCCACCTCGTTGAGCA
