>Addgene plasmid #144949 | TFORF3473 | depositor partial sequence | sequence record 286963 | Barcode
ATTTCTAGGCCACCTCGTTGAGCA
